>Addgene plasmid #152566 | pGBW-m4134228 | depositor full sequence | sequence record 295578 | Full Sequence
CACCATGTCACTGGAGAACGTTGCTTTCAATGTAGTGAACAAGGGGCACTTTGACGGACAGCAAGGCGAA
GTGCCGGTCAGTATCATAAATAATACGGTGTACACCAAAGTCGATGGTGTTGACGTGGAGTTATTTGAAA
ACAAGACAACTTTGCCTGTCAATGTGGCCTTCGAGCTGTGGGCAAAACGCAACATTAAGCCAGTACCCGA
AGTGAAAATCCTCAACAATCTTGGCGTTGATATTGCCGCAAACACTGTTATCTGGGATTATAAGCGAGAT
GCGCCTGCCCATATATCCACCATTGGAGTGTGTTCTATGACAGACATCGCTAAAAAGCCCACCGAGACAA
TTTGCGCGCCACTCACGGTATTCTTTGACGGGAGGGTCGACGGTCAGGTGGATCTGTTTAGAAATGCCCG
TAACGGCGTACTTATTACTGAAGGAAGCGTGAAAGGCCTACAGCCCAGTGTTGGGCCGAAGCAAGCAAGC
CTAAATGGAGTCACACTGATCGGAGAGGCTGTGAAAACCCAGTTCAACTACTATAAGAAGGTCGACGGCG
TGGTTCAGCAGCTGCCTGAGACATACTTTACCCAATCGCGGAATCTGCAAGAATTTAAGCCCAGATCCCA
GATGGAGATTGACTTCTTGGAACTGGCCATGGATGAGTTCATCGAACGGTATAAGCTCGAGGGCTACGCC
TTCGAGCACATAGTTTATGGGGATTTTTCTCATTCACAGTTAGGCGGTCTGCACTTGCTCATCGGATTAG
CGAAACGCTTTAAAGAGAGCCCATTCGAACTTGAAGACTTTATCCCAATGGACTCAACTGTGAAGAATTA
CTTCATAACTGACGCTCAGACAGGGTCCAGCAAGTGCGTCTGTTCTGTTATTGATTTGCTACTTGATGAT
TTCGTGGAGATTATTAAATCACAGGACCTGTCCGTGGTTTCGAAGGTCGTGAAAGTAACCATCGACTATA
CGGAAATTAGTTTCATGCTTTGGTGTAAGGATGGCCATGTGGAGACATTTTATCCTAAGCTCCAGGAAAA
CCTTTACTTTCAGTCGGGACGGCGAATCCCGGGGCTGATAAATCCCTGGAAAAGGAGATGGAAGAAGAAC
TTTATTGCAGTGTCTGCGGCTAACCGGTTCAAAAAGATCAGTTCAAGCGGCGCCCTAGATTACGACATTC
CTACGACCGCCTCCGAGAATCTCTATTTCCAGGGTGAATTTGGCTTGGCACAACATGACGAGGCCGTCGA
TAACAAGTTTAATAAAGAACAGCAGAACGCTTTCTATGAGATCCTTCACTTACCAAATCTGAACGAAGAG
CAACGCAACGCTTTCATTCAGAGCCTGAAAGACGATCCCTCGCAGTCTGCAAATCTCCTGGCCGAAGCCA
AGAAGCTGAATGACGCACAGGCTCCAAAAGTTGATAACAAGTTTAACAAGGAGCAGCAGAATGCTTTCTA
CGAGATATTGCACCTTCCTAATCTGAATGAGGAACAAAGAAATGCATTTATCCAGTCCCTAAAAGACGAT
CCATCACAGAGTGCCAACCTGCTTGCGGAAGCCAAAAAGCTCAATGATGCCCAGGCCCCGAAAGTAGACG
CGAACCATCAATAAGGATCCGCAGGCCTCTGCTAGCTTGACTGACTGAGATACAGCGTACCTTCAGCTCA
CAGACATGATAAGATACATTGATGAGTTTGGACAAACCACAACTAGAATGCAGTGAAAAAAATGCTTTAT
TTGTGAAATTTGTGATGCTATTGCTTTATTTGTAACCATTATAAGCTGCAATAAACAAGTTAACAACAAC
AATTGCATTCATTTTATGTTTCAGGTTCAGGGGGAGGTGTGGGAGGTTTTTTAAAGCAAGTAAAACCTCT
ACAAATGTGGTATTGGCCCATCTCTATCGGTATCGTAGCATAACCCCTTGGGGCCTCTAAACGGGTCTTG
AGGGGTTTTTTGTGCCCCTCGGGCCGGATTGCTATCTACCGGCATTGGCGCAGAAAAAAATGCCTGATGC
GACGCTGCGCGTCTTATACTCCCACATATGCCAGATTCAGCAACGGATACGGCTTCCCCAACTTGCCCAC
TTCCATACGTGTCCTCCTTACCAGAAATTTATCCTTAAGGTCGTCAGCTATCCTGCAGGCGATCTCTCGA
TTTCGATCAAGACATTCCTTTAATGGTCTTTTCTGGACACCACTAGGGGTCAGAAGTAGTTCATCAAACT
TTCTTCCCTCCCTAATCTCATTGGTTACCTTGGGCTATCGAAACTTAATTAACCAGTCAAGTCAGCTACT
TGGCGAGATCGACTTGTCTGGGTTTCGACTACGCTCAGAATTGCGTCAGTCAAGTTCGATCTGGTCCTTG
CTATTGCACCCGTTCTCCGATTACGAGTTTCATTTAAATCATGTGAGCAAAAGGCCAGCAAAAGGCCAGG
AACCGTAAAAAGGCCGCGTTGCTGGCGTTTTTCCATAGGCTCCGCCCCCCTGACGAGCATCACAAAAATC
GACGCTCAAGTCAGAGGTGGCGAAACCCGACAGGACTATAAAGATACCAGGCGTTTCCCCCTGGAAGCTC
CCTCGTGCGCTCTCCTGTTCCGACCCTGCCGCTTACCGGATACCTGTCCGCCTTTCTCCCTTCGGGAAGC
GTGGCGCTTTCTCATAGCTCACGCTGTAGGTATCTCAGTTCGGTGTAGGTCGTTCGCTCCAAGCTGGGCT
GTGTGCACGAACCCCCCGTTCAGCCCGACCGCTGCGCCTTATCCGGTAACTATCGTCTTGAGTCCAACCC
GGTAAGACACGACTTATCGCCACTGGCAGCAGCCACTGGTAACAGGATTAGCAGAGCGAGGTATGTAGGC
GGTGCTACAGAGTTCTTGAAGTGGTGGCCTAACTACGGCTACACTAGAAGAACAGTATTTGGTATCTGCG
CTCTGCTGAAGCCAGTTACCTTCGGAAAAAGAGTTGGTAGCTCTTGATCCGGCAAACAAACCACCGCTGG
TAGCGGTGGTTTTTTTGTTTGCAAGCAGCAGATTACGCGCAGAAAAAAAGGATCTCAAGAAGATCCTTTG
ATCTTTTCTACGGGGTCTGACGCTCAGTGGAACGAAAACTCACGTTAAGGGATTTTGGTCATGAGATTAT
CAAAAAGGATCTTCACCTAGATCCTTTTAAATTAAAAATGAAGTTTTAAATCAATCTAAAGTATATATGA
GTAAACTTGGTCTGACAGTTACCAATGCTTAATCAGTGAGGCACCTATCTCAGCGATCTGTCTATTTCGT
TCATCCATAGTTGCATTTAAATTTCCGAACTCTCCAAGGCCCTCGTCGGAAAATCTTCAAACCTTTCGTC
CGATCCATCTTGCAGGCTACCTCTCGAACGAACTATCGCAAGTCTCTTGGCCGGCCTTGCGCCTTGGCTA
TTGCTTGGCAGCGCCTATCGCCAGGTATTACTCCAATCCCGAATATCCGAGATCGGGATCACCCGAGAGA
AGTTCAACCTACATCCTCAATCCCGATCTATCCGAGATCCGAGGAATATCGAAATCGGGGCGCGCCTGGC
CTCCGCGCCGGGTTTTGGCGCCTCCCGCGGGCGCCCCCCTCGTCACGGCGAGCGCTGCCACGTCAGACGA
AGGGCGCAGGAGCGTCCTGATCCTTCCGCCCGGACGCTCAGGACAGCGGCCCGCTGCTCATAAGACTCGG
CCTTAGAACCCCAGTATCAGCAGAAGGACATTTTAGGACGGGACTTGGGTGACTCTAGGGCACTGGTTTT
CTTTCCAGAGAGCGGAACAGGCGAGGAAAAGTAGTCCCTTCTCGGCGATTCTGCGGAGGGATCTCCGTGG
GGCGGTGAACGCCGATGATTATATAAGGACGCGCCGGGTGTGGCACAGCTAGTTCCGTCGCAGCCGGGAT
TTGGGTCGCGGTTCTTGTTTGTGGATCGCTGTGATCGTCACTTGGTGAGTAGCGGGCTGCTGGGCTGGCC
GGGGCTTTCGTGGCCGCCGGGCCGCTCGGTGGGACGGAAGCGTGTGGAGAGACCGCCAAGGGCTGTAGTC
TGGGTCCGCGAGCAAGGTTGCCCTGAACTGGGGGTTGGGGGGAGCGCAGCAAAATGGCGGCTGTTCCCGA
GTCTTGAATGGAAGACGCTTGTGAGGCGGGCTGTGAGGTCGTTGAAACAAGGTGGGGGGCATGGTGGGCG
GCAAGAACCCAAGGTCTTGAGCCCTTCGCTAATGCGGGAAAGCTCTTATTCGGGTGAGATGGGCTGGGCA
CCATCTGGGGACCCTGACGTGAAGTTTGTCACTGACTGGAGAACTCGGTTTGTCGTCTGTTGCGGGGGCG
GCAGTTATGGCGGTGCCGTTGGGCAGTGCACCCGTACCTTTGGGAGCGCGCGCCCTCGTCGTGTCGTGAC
GTCACCCGTTCTGTTGGCTTATAATGCAGGGTGGGGCCACCTGCCGGTAGGTGTGCGGTAGGCTTTTCTC
CGTCGCAGGACGCAGGGTTCGGGCCTAGGGTAGGCTCTCCTGAATCGACAGGCGCCGGACCTCTGGTGAG
GGGAGGGATAAGTGAGGCGTCAGTTTCTTTGGTCGGTTTTATGTACCTATCTTCTTAAGTAGCTGAAGCT
CCGGTTTTGAACTATGCGCTCGGGGTTGGCGAGTGTGTTTTGTGAAGTTTTTTAGGCACCTTTTGAAATG
TAATCATTTGGGTCAATATGTAATTTTCAGTGTTAGACTTGTAAATTGTCCGCTAAATTCTGGCCGTTTT
TGGCTTTTTTGTTAGACAACATGGGTAAAAAGCCTGAACTCACCGCGACGTCTGTCGAGAAGTTTCTGAT
CGAAAAGTTCGACAGCGTCTCCGACCTGATGCAGCTCTCGGAGGGCGAAGAATCTCGTGCTTTCAGCTTC
GATGTAGGAGGGCGTGGATATGTCCTGCGGGTAAATAGCTGCGCCGATGGTTTCTACAAAGATCGTTATG
TTTATCGGCACTTTGCATCCGCCGCGCTCCCGATTCCGGAAGTGCTTGACATTGGGGAGTTCAGCGAGAG
CCTGACCTATTGCATCTCCCGCCGTGCACAGGGTGTCACGTTGCAAGACCTGCCTGAAACCGAACTGCCC
GCTGTTCTGCAGCCGGTCGCGGAGGCAATGGATGCCATCGCTGCCGCCGATCTTAGCCAGACGAGCGGGT
TCGGCCCATTCGGACCGCAAGGAATCGGTCAATACACTACATGGCGTGATTTCATATGCGCGATTGCTGA
TCCCCATGTGTATCACTGGCAAACTGTGATGGACGACACCGTCAGTGCGTCCGTCGCGCAGGCTCTCGAT
GAGCTGATGCTTTGGGCCGAGGACTGCCCCGAAGTCCGGCACCTCGTGCACGCGGATTTCGGCTCCAACA
ATGTCCTGACGGACAATGGCCGCATAACAGCGGTCATTGACTGGAGCGAGGCGATGTTCGGGGATTCCCA
ATACGAGGTCGCCAACATCTTCTTCTGGAGGCCGTGGTTGGCTTGTATGGAGCAGCAGACGCGCTACTTC
GAGCGGAGGCATCCGGAGCTTGCAGGATCGCCCCGGCTCCGGGCGTATATGCTCCGCATTGGTCTTGACC
AACTCTATCAGAGCTTGGTTGACGGCAATTTCGATGATGCAGCTTGGGCGCAGGGTCGATGCGACGCAAT
CGTCCGATCCGGAGCCGGGACTGTCGGGCGTACACAAATCGCCCGCAGAAGCGCCGCCGTCTGGACCGAT
GGCTGTGTAGAAGTACTCGCCGATAGTGGAAACCGACGCCCCAGCACTCGTCCGAGGGCAAAGGAATAAG
CTAGTATGTAAGCCTAGTCTTAGATAATAAAATCGCTATCCATCGAAGATGGATGTGTGTTGGTTTTTTG
TGTGTGTAACGCTAGGCGCGCCTGGTGTACCGAGAACGATCCTCTCAGTGCGAGTCTCGACGATCCATAT
CGTTGCTTGGCAGTCAGCCAGTCGGAATCCAGCTTGGGACCCAGGAAGTCCAATCGTCAGATATTGTACT
CAAGCCTGGTCACGGCAGCGTACCGATCTGTTTAAACCTAGATATTGATAGTCTGATCGGTCAACGTATA
ATCGAGTCCTAGCTTTTGCAAACATCTATCAAGAGACAGGATCAGCAGGAGGCTTTCGCATGAGTATTCA
ACATTTCCGTGTCGCCCTTATTCCCTTTTTTGCGGCATTTTGCCTTCCTGTTTTTGCTCACCCAGAAACG
CTGGTGAAAGTAAAAGATGCTGAAGATCAGTTGGGTGCGCGAGTGGGTTACATCGAACTGGATCTCAACA
GCGGTAAGATCCTTGAGAGTTTTCGCCCCGAAGAACGCTTTCCAATGATGAGCACTTTTAAAGTTCTGCT
ATGTGGCGCGGTATTATCCCGTATTGACGCCGGGCAAGAGCAACTCGGTCGCCGCATACACTATTCTCAG
AATGACTTGGTTGAGTATTCACCAGTCACAGAAAAGCATCTTACGGATGGCATGACAGTAAGAGAATTAT
GCAGTGCTGCCATAACCATGAGTGATAACACTGCGGCCAACTTACTTCTGACAACGATTGGAGGACCGAA
GGAGCTAACCGCTTTTTTGCACAACATGGGGGATCATGTAACTCGCCTTGATCGTTGGGAACCGGAGCTG
AATGAAGCCATACCAAACGACGAGCGTGACACCACGATGCCTGTAGCAATGGCAACAACCTTGCGTAAAC
TATTAACTGGCGAACTACTTACTCTAGCTTCCCGGCAACAGTTGATAGACTGGATGGAGGCGGATAAAGT
TGCAGGACCACTTCTGCGCTCGGCCCTTCCGGCTGGCTGGTTTATTGCTGATAAATCTGGAGCCGGTGAG
CGTGGGTCTCGCGGTATCATTGCAGCACTGGGGCCAGATGGTAAGCCCTCCCGTATCGTAGTTATCTACA
CGACGGGGAGTCAGGCAACTATGGATGAACGAAATAGACAGATCGCTGAGATAGGTGCCTCACTGATTAA
GCATTGGTAACCGATTCTAGGTGCATTGGCGCAGAAAAAAATGCCTGATGCGACGCTGCGCGTCTTATAC
TCCCACATATGCCAGATTCAGCAACGGATACGGCTTCCCCAACTTGCCCACTTCCATACGTGTCCTCCTT
ACCAGAAATTTATCCTTAAGATCGTTTAAACTCGACTCTGGCTCTATCGAATCTCCGTCGTTTCGAGCTT
ACGCGAACAGCCGTGGCGCTCATTTGCTCGTCGGGCATCGAATCTCGTCAGCTATCGTCAGCTTACCTTT
TTGGCAGCGATCGCGGCTCCCGACATCTTGGACCATTAGCTCCACAGGTATCTTCTTCCCTCTAGTGGTC
ATAACAGCAGCTTCAGCTACCTCTCAATTCAAAAAACCCCTCAAGACCCGTTTAGAGGCCCCAAGGGGTT
ATGCTATCAATCGTTGCGTTACACACACAAAAAACCAACACACATCCATCTTCGATGGATAGCGATTTTA
TTATCTAACTGCTGATCGAGTGTAGCCAGATCTAGTAATCAATTACGGGGTCATTAGTTCATAGCCCATA
TATGGAGTTCCGCGTTACATAACTTACGGTAAATGGCCCGCCTGGCTGACCGCCCAACGACCCCCGCCCA
TTGACGTCAATAATGACGTATGTTCCCATAGTAACGCCAATAGGGACTTTCCATTGACGTCAATGGGTGG
AGTATTTACGGTAAACTGCCCACTTGGCAGTACATCAAGTGTATCATATGCCAAGTACGCCCCCTATTGA
CGTCAATGACGGTAAATGGCCCGCCTGGCATTATGCCCAGTACATGACCTTATGGGACTTTCCTACTTGG
CAGTACATCTACGTATTAGTCATCGCTATTACCATGCTGATGCGGTTTTGGCAGTACATCAATGGGCGTG
GATAGCGGTTTGACTCACGGGGATTTCCAAGTCTCCACCCCATTGACGTCAATGGGAGTTTGTTTTGGCA
CCAAAATCAACGGGACTTTCCAAAATGTCGTAACAACTCCGCCCCATTGACGCAAATGGGCGGTAGGCGT
GTACGGTGGGAGGTCTATATAAGCAGAGCTGGTTTAGTGAACCGTCAGATCAGATCTTTGTCGATCCTAC
CATCCACTCGACACACCCGCCAGCGGCCGC
Features (pLannotate 1.2.2; 21 found; start..end, strand, type, name):
      8..1087    +  CDS            rep (fragment): R1AB_SARS2 - Experimental evidence at protein level: Swiss-Prot protein existence level 1. [2'-O-methyltransferase]: Methyltransferase that mediates mRNA cap 2'-O-ribose methylation to the 5'-cap structure of viral mRNAs. N7-methyl guanosine cap is a prerequisite for binding of nsp16. Therefore plays an essential role in viral mRNAs cap methylation which is essential to evade immune system. From Severe acute respiratory syndrome coronavirus 2 (2019-nCoV) (SARS-CoV-2).
   1100..1177    +  CDS            MYLK2 (fragment): MYLK2_HUMAN - Experimental evidence at protein level: Swiss-Prot protein existence level 1. Implicated in the level of global muscle contraction and cardiac function. Phosphorylates a specific serine in the N-terminus of a myosin light chain. From Homo sapiens (Human).
   1259..1609    +  CDS            spa (fragment): SPA_STAAU - Experimental evidence at protein level: Swiss-Prot protein existence level 1. Plays a role in the inhibition of the host innate and adaptive immune responses. Possesses five immunoglobulin-binding domains that capture both the fragment crystallizable region (Fc region) and the Fab region (part of Ig that identifies antigen) of immunoglobulins (By similarity). In turn, Staphylococcus aureus is protected from phagocytic killing via inhibition of Ig Fc region. In addition, the host elicited B-cell response is prevented due to a decrease of antibody-secreting cell proliferation that en
   1690..1811    -  polyA_signal   SV40 poly(A) signal: SV40 polyadenylation signal
   1834..1903    -  CDS            large T antigen (fragment): large T antigen from SV40 (simian virus 40)
   1926..1972    +  terminator     T7 terminator: transcription terminator for bacteriophage T7 RNA polymerase
   2002..2138    +  terminator     rrnG terminator: transcription terminator from the E. coli ribosomal RNA rrnG operon (Albrechtsen et al., 1991)
   2183..2254    +  misc_feature   3' β-globin insulator: insulator downstream of the human β-globin locus (Farrell et al., 2002)
   2480..3068    -  rep_origin     ori: high-copy-number ColE1/pMB1/pBR322/pUC origin of replication
   3240..3304    -  CDS            bla(M) (fragment): β-lactamase lacking the signal sequence; bla(M); allows cytosolic expression of β-lactamase
   3568..4777    +  promoter       UbC promoter: human ubiquitin C promoter
   4787..5808    +  CDS            HygR (fragment): hygromycin B phosphotransferase confers resistance to hygromycin
   5836..5884    +  polyA_signal   poly(A) signal: synthetic polyadenylation signal
   6150..7010    +  CDS            AmpR: β-lactamase; bla; confers resistance to ampicillin, carbenicillin, and related antibiotics
   7023..7159    +  terminator     rrnG terminator: transcription terminator from the E. coli ribosomal RNA rrnG operon (Albrechtsen et al., 1991)
   7304..7375    +  misc_feature   5' β-globin insulator: insulator upstream of the human β-globin locus (Farrell et al., 2002)
   7380..7426    -  terminator     T7 terminator: transcription terminator for bacteriophage T7 RNA polymerase
   7444..7492    -  polyA_signal   poly(A) signal: synthetic polyadenylation signal
   7573..7876    +  enhancer       CMV enhancer: human cytomegalovirus immediate early enhancer
   7949..7966    -  promoter       CMV promoter (fragment): human cytomegalovirus (CMV) immediate early promoter
   8029..8080    +  promoter       CMVd2 promoter: truncated human cytomegalovirus (CMV) immediate early promoter that yields moderately reduced expression relative to the full-length promoter
