[The description below was written by a language model from this plasmid's Addgene catalogue record and pLannotate feature annotations shown in this document.]
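Description:
pGBW-m4134228 is a mammalian expression plasmid built on the pTwist_CMV_Hygro_6 backbone for producing the SARS-CoV-2 endoRNAse, a mature cleavage product of the ORF1ab replicase polyprotein. It is maintained in E. coli at high copy from a ColE1/pUC-type origin with ampicillin selection (AmpR). For selection in mammalian cells it carries a separate cassette in which the human ubiquitin C promoter drives a hygromycin B phosphotransferase gene followed by a synthetic poly(A) signal.

The wild-type insert, about 1 kb, sits at the start of the annotated sequence and is matched by the annotation tool to the SARS-CoV-2 replicase polyprotein. The functional text attached to that hit describes the 2'-O-methyltransferase, which is generic polyprotein annotation rather than a description of this fragment; the catalogue identifies the insert as the endoRNAse. Transcription is driven by CMV immediate early enhancer and promoter elements lying just upstream across the circular origin, and ends at an SV40 polyadenylation signal.

The catalogue lists a C-terminal, backbone-encoded tag with a TEV-cleavable linker and a TAP tag. This agrees with the features immediately downstream of the insert: a short fragment matching myosin light chain kinase 2, consistent with a calmodulin-binding peptide, followed by a fragment of Staphylococcus aureus protein A with its immunoglobulin-binding domains. Together these would permit tandem affinity purification with protease release of the viral protein. β-globin insulator elements, T7 and rrnG terminators and additional poly(A) signals flank the units, presumably to limit transcriptional read-through. The construct suits expression of tagged endoRNAse in mammalian cells, with the hygromycin marker allowing selection of transfected cells.
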