Addgene plasmid #152566: pGBW-m4134228
Purpose: Mammalian expression plasmid for SARS-CoV-2 endoRNAse
Depositing lab: Ginkgo Bioworks & Benjie Chen. Depositing organization: Ginkgo Bioworks.
Backbone
  Vector backbone: pTwist_CMV_Hygro_6
  Backbone size w/o insert (bp): 6525
  Vector type: Mammalian Expression
  Selectable markers: Hygromycin
Growth in bacteria
  Bacterial resistance: Ampicillin, 100 μg/mL
  Growth temperature: 37°C
  Growth strain: DH5alpha
  Copy number: High Copy
Gene/Insert
  Gene/Insert name: SARS-CoV-2 endoRNAse
  Species: Severe acute respiratory syndrome coronavirus 2
  Insert size (bp): 1037
  Mutation: wt
  Entrez Gene: ORF1ab (a.k.a. GU280_gp01)
  Promoter: CMV
  Tag / fusion protein: Cleavable TEV;TapTag (C terminal on backbone)
  Cloning method: Unknown
Resource information
  A portion of this plasmid was derived from a plasmid made by: GinkgoBioworks
Depositor comments: NCBI reference sequence: YP_009725310.1
How to cite: pGBW-m4134228 was a gift from Ginkgo Bioworks & Benjie Chen (Addgene plasmid # 152566 ; http://n2t.net/addgene:152566 ; RRID:Addgene_152566)
